>Addgene plasmid #112290 | pLL3.7-EF-EYFP-YAP1_WW-PolyA | addgene full sequence | sequence record 213664 | Addgene NGS Result
GACATTGATTATTGACTAGTTATTAATAGTAATCAATTACGGGGTCATTAGTTCATAGCCCATATATGGA
GTTCCGCGTTACATAACTTACGGTAAATGGCCCGCCTGGCTGACCGCCCAACGACCCCCGCCCATTGACG
TCAATAATGACGTATGTTCCCATAGTAACGCCAATAGGGACTTTCCATTGACGTCAATGGGTGGAGTATT
TACGGTAAACTGCCCACTTGGCAGTACATCAAGTGTATCATATGCCAAGTACGCCCCCTATTGACGTCAA
TGACGGTAAATGGCCCGCCTGGCATTATGCCCAGTACATGACCTTATGGGACTTTCCTACTTGGCAGTAC
ATCTACGTATTAGTCATCGCTATTACCATGGTGATGCGGTTTTGGCAGTACATCAATGGGCGTGGATAGC
GGTTTGACTCACGGGGATTTCCAAGTCTCCACCCCATTGACGTCAATGGGAGTTTGTTTTGGCACCAAAA
TCAACGGGACTTTCCAAAATGTCGTAACAACTCCGCCCCATTGACGCAAATGGGCGGTAGGCGTGTACGG
TGGGAGGTCTATATAAGCAGCGCGTTTTGCCTGTACTGGGTCTCTCTGGTTAGACCAGATCTGAGCCTGG
GAGCTCTCTGGCTAACTAGGGAACCCACTGCTTAAGCCTCAATAAAGCTTGCCTTGAGTGCTTCAAGTAG
TGTGTGCCCGTCTGTTGTGTGACTCTGGTAACTAGAGATCCCTCAGACCCTTTTAGTCAGTGTGGAAAAT
CTCTAGCAGTGGCGCCCGAACAGGGACTTGAAAGCGAAAGGGAAACCAGAGGAGCTCTCTCGACGCAGGA
CTCGGCTTGCTGAAGCGCGCACGGCAAGAGGCGAGGGGCGGCGACTGGTGAGTACGCCAAAAATTTTGAC
TAGCGGAGGCTAGAAGGAGAGAGATGGGTGCGAGAGCGTCAGTATTAAGCGGGGGAGAATTAGATCGCGA
TGGGAAAAAATTCGGTTAAGGCCAGGGGGAAAGAAAAAATATAAATTAAAACATATAGTATGGGCAAGCA
GGGAGCTAGAACGATTCGCAGTTAATCCTGGCCTGTTAGAAACATCAGAAGGCTGTAGACAAATACTGGG
ACAGCTACAACCATCCCTTCAGACAGGATCAGAAGAACTTAGATCATTATATAATACAGTAGCAACCCTC
TATTGTGTGCATCAAAGGATAGAGATAAAAGACACCAAGGAAGCTTTAGACAAGATAGAGGAAGAGCAAA
ACAAAAGTAAGACCACCGCACAGCAAGCGGCCGGCCGCTGATCTTCAGACCTGGAGGAGGAGATATGAGG
GACAATTGGAGAAGTGAATTATATAAATATAAAGTAGTAAAAATTGAACCATTAGGAGTAGCACCCACCA
AGGCAAAGAGAAGAGTGGTGCAGAGAGAAAAAAGAGCAGTGGGAATAGGAGCTTTGTTCCTTGGGTTCTT
GGGAGCAGCAGGAAGCACTATGGGCGCAGCGTCAATGACGCTGACGGTACAGGCCAGACAATTATTGTCT
GGTATAGTGCAGCAGCAGAACAATTTGCTGAGGGCTATTGAGGCGCAACAGCATCTGTTGCAACTCACAG
TCTGGGGCATCAAGCAGCTCCAGGCAAGAATCCTGGCTGTGGAAAGATACCTAAAGGATCAACAGCTCCT
GGGGATTTGGGGTTGCTCTGGAAAACTCATTTGCACCACTGCTGTGCCTTGGAATGCTAGTTGGAGTAAT
AAATCTCTGGAACAGATTTGGAATCACACGACCTGGATGGAGTGGGACAGAGAAATTAACAATTACACAA
GCTTAATACACTCCTTAATTGAAGAATCGCAAAACCAGCAAGAAAAGAATGAACAAGAATTATTGGAATT
AGATAAATGGGCAAGTTTGTGGAATTGGTTTAACATAACAAATTGGCTGTGGTATATAAAATTATTCATA
ATGATAGTAGGAGGCTTGGTAGGTTTAAGAATAGTTTTTGCTGTACTTTCTATAGTGAATAGAGTTAGGC
AGGGATATTCACCATTATCGTTTCAGACCCACCTCCCAACCCCGAGGGGACCCGACAGGCCCGAAGGAAT
AGAAGAAGAAGGTGGAGAGAGAGACAGAGACAGATCCATTCGATTAGTGAACGGATCGGCACTGCGTGCG
CCAATTCTGCAGACAAATGGCAGTATTCATCCACAATTTTAAAAGAAAAGGGGGGATTGGGGGGTACAGT
GCAGGGGAAAGAATAGTAGACATAATAGCAACAGACATACAAACTAAAGAATTACAAAAACAAATTACAA
AAATTCAAAATTTTCGGGTTTATTACAGGGACAGCAGAGATCCAGTTTGGTTAGTACCGGGCCCGCTCTA
GAACGCGCGGTGACCCTCGAGGTCGACGGTATCGATAAGCTCGCTTCACGAGATTCCAGCAGGTCGAGGG
ACCTAATAACTTCGTATAGCATACATTATACGAAGTTATATTAAGGGTTCCAAGCTTAAGCGGCCGGCCG
CGTGGATAACCGTATTACCGCCATAATCGTGAGGCTCCGGTGCCCGTCAGTGGGCAGAGCGCACATCGCC
CACAGTCCCCGAGAAGTTGGGGGGAGGGGTCGGCAATTGAACCGGTGCCTAGAGAAGGTGGCGCGGGGTA
AACTGGGAAAGTGATGTCGTGTACTGGCTCCGCCTTTTTCCCGAGGGTGGGGGAGAACCGTATATAAGTG
CAGTAGTCGCCGTGAACGTTCTTTTTCGCAACGGGTTTGCCGCCAGAACACAGGTAAGTGCCGTGTGTGG
TTCCCGCGGGCCTGGCCTCTTTACGGGTTATGGCCCTTGCGTGCCTTGAATTACTTCCACCTGGCTGCAG
TACGTGATTCTTGATCCCGAGCTTCGGGTTGGAAGTGGGTGGGAGAGTTCGAGGCCTTGCGCTTAAGGAG
CCCCTTCGCCTCGTGCTTGAGTTGAGGCCTGGCCTGGGCGCTGGGGCCGCCGCGTGCGAATCTGGTGGCA
CCTTCGCGCCTGTCTCGCTGCTTTCGATAAGTCTCTAGCCATTTAAAATTTTTGATGACCTGCTGCGACG
CTTTTTTTCTGGCAAGATAGTCTTGTAAATGCGGGCCAAGATCTGCACACTGGTATTTCGGTTTTTGGGG
CCGCGGGCGGCGACGGGGCCCGTGCGTCCCAGCGCACATGTTCGGCGAGGCGGGGCCTGCGAGCGCGGCC
ACCGAGAATCGGACGGGGGTAGTCTCAAGCTGGCCGGCCTGCTCTGGTGCCTGGCCTCGCGCCGCCGTGT
ATCGCCCCGCCCTGGGCGGCAAGGCTGGCCCGGTCGGCACCAGTTGCGTGAGCGGAAAGATGGCCGCTTC
CCGGCCCTGCTGCAGGGAGCTCAAAATGGAGGACGCGGCGCTCGGGAGAGCGGGCGGGTGAGTCACCCAC
ACAAAGGAAAAGGGCCTTTCCGTCCTCAGCCGTCGCTTCATGTGACTCCACGGAGTACCGGGCGCCGTCC
AGGCACCTCGATTAGTTCTCGAGCTTTTGGAGTACGTCGTCTTTAGGTTGGGGGGAGGGGTTTTATGCGA
TGGAGTTTCCCCACACTGAGTGGGTGGAGACTGAAGTTAGGCCAGCTTGGCACTTGATGTAATTCTCCTT
GGAATTTGCCCTTTTTGAGTTTGGATCTTGGTTCATTCTCAAGCCTCAGACAGTGGTTCAAAGTTTTTTT
CTTCCATTTCAGGTGTCGTGAGGAATTAGCTTGCTTACATTTGCTTCTGACACAACTGTGTTCACTAGCA
ACCTCAAACAGACAGCTAGCGCTACCGGTCGCCACCATGGTGAGCAAGGGCGAGGAGCTGTTCACCGGGG
TGGTGCCCATCCTGGTCGAGCTGGACGGCGACGTAAACGGCCACAAGTTCAGCGTGTCCGGCGAGGGCGA
GGGCGATGCCACCTACGGCAAGCTGACCCTGAAGTTCATCTGCACCACCGGCAAGCTGCCCGTGCCCTGG
CCCACCCTCGTGACCACCTTCGGCTACGGCCTGCAGTGCTTCGCCCGCTACCCCGACCACATGAAGCAGC
ACGACTTCTTCAAGTCCGCCATGCCCGAAGGCTACGTCCAGGAGCGCACCATCTTCTTCAAGGACGACGG
CAACTACAAGACCCGCGCCGAGGTGAAGTTCGAGGGCGACACCCTGGTGAACCGCATCGAGCTGAAGGGC
ATCGACTTCAAGGAGGACGGCAACATCCTGGGGCACAAGCTGGAGTACAACTACAACAGCCACAACGTCT
ATATCATGGCCGACAAGCAGAAGAACGGCATCAAGGTGAACTTCAAGATCCGCCACAACATCGAGGACGG
CAGCGTGCAGCTCGCCGACCACTACCAGCAGAACACCCCCATCGGCGACGGCCCCGTGCTGCTGCCCGAC
AACCACTACCTGAGCTACCAGTCCGCCCTGAGCAAAGACCCCAACGAGAAGCGCGATCACATGGTCCTGC
TGGAGTTCGTGACCGCCGCCGGGATCACTCTCGGCATGGACGAGCTGTACAAGTCCGGATCAACAAGTTT
GTACAAAAAAGCAGGCTTGGATCCCGGGCAGCAGCCGCCGCCTCAACCGGCCCCCCAGGGCCAAGGGCAG
CCGCCTTCGCAGCCCCCGCAGGGGCAGGGCCCGCCGTCCGGACCCGGGCAACCGGCACCCGCGGCGACCC
AGGCGGCGCCGCAGGCACCCCCCGCCGGGCATCAGATCGTGCACGTCCGCGGGGACTCGGAGACCGACCT
GGAGGCGCTCTTCAACGCCGTCATGAACCCCAAGACGGCCAACGTGCCCCAGACCGTGCCCATGAGGCTC
CGGAAGCTGCCCGACTCCTTCTTCAAGCCGCCGGAGCCCAAATCCCACTCCCGACAGGCCAGTACTGATG
CAGGCACTGCAGGAGCCCTGACTCCACAGCATGTTCGAGCTCATTCCTCTCCAGCTTCTCTGCAGTTGGG
AGCTGTTTCTCCTGGGACACTGACCCCCACTGGAGTAGTCTCTGGCCCAGCAGCTACACCCACAGCTCAG
CATCTTCGACAGTCTTCTTTTGAGATACCTGATGATGTACCTCTGCCAGCAGGTTGGGAGATGGCAAAGA
CATCTTCTGGTCAGAGATACTTCTTAAATCACATCGATCAGACAACAACAGCCCAGGACGCCAGGAAGGC
CATGCTGTCCCAGATGAACGTCACAGCCCCCACCAGTCCACCAGTGCAGCAGAATATGATGAACTCGGCT
TCAGGTCCTCTTCCTGATGGATGGGAACAAGCCATGACTCAGGATGGAGAAATTTACTATATAAACCATA
AGAACAAGACCACCTCTGCCCTAGACGCCAGGCTTGACCCTCGTTTTGCCATGAACCAGAGAATCAGTCA
GAGTGCTCCAGTGAAACAGCCACCACCCCTGGCTCCCCAGAGCCCACAGGGAGGCGTCATGGGTGGCAGC
AACTCCAACCAGCAGCAACAGATGCGACTGCAGCAACTGCAGATGGAGAAGGAGAGGCTGCGGCTGAAAC
AGCAAGAACTGCTTCGGCAGGCAATGCGGAATATCAATCCCAGCACAGCAAATTCTCCAAAATGTCAGGA
GTTAGCCCTGCGTAGCCAGTTACCAACACTGGAGCAGGATGGTGGGACTCAAAATCCAGTGTCTTCTCCC
GGGATGTCTCAGGAATTGAGAACAATGACGACCAATAGCTCAGATCCTTTCCTTAACAGTGGCACCTATC
ACTCTCGAGATGAGAGTACAGACAGTGGACTAAGCATGAGCAGCTACAGTGTCCCTCGAACCCCAGATGA
CTTCCTGAACAGTGTGGATGAGATGGATACAGGTGATACTATCAACCAAAGCACCCTGCCCTCACAGCAG
AACCGTTTCCCAGACTACCTTGAAGCCATTCCTGGGACAAATGTGGACCTTGGAACACTGGAAGGAGATG
GAATGAACATAGAAGGAGAGGAGCTGATGCCAAGTCTGCAGGAAGCTTTGAGTTCTGACATCCTTAATGA
CATGGAGTCTGTTTTGGCTGCCACCAAGCTAGATAAAGAAAGCTTTCTTACATGGTTATAGGACCCAGCT
TTCTTGTACAAAGTGGTTGATCCACCGGATCTAGATAACTGATCATAATCAGCCATACCACATTTGATCG
AGGATTACCACTATGCTACGTGTACAAACGAGGACCTGATGCACTTTGACGACTTGGGATCGACGAGAGC
AGCGCGACTGGATCCACCGGATCTAGATAACTGATCATAATCAGCCATACCACATTTGTAGAGGTTTTAC
TTGCTTTAAAAAACCTCCCACACCTCCCCCTGAACCTGAAACATAAAATGAATGCAATTGTTGTTGTTGG
CCGCGGATCCGTTTAAACGAATTCATCATAATCAGCCATACCACATTTGTAGAGGTTTTACTTGCTTTAA
AAAACCTCCCACACCTCCCCCTGAACCTGAAACATAAAATGAATGCAATTGTTGTTGTTAACTTGTTTAT
TGCAGCTTATAATGGTTACAAATAAAGCAATAGCATCACAAATTTCACAAATAAAGCATTTTTTTCACTG
CATTCTAGTTGTGGTTTGTCCAAACTCATCAATGTATCCCAATTCGTCGAGGGACCTAATAACTTCGTAT
AGCATACATTATACGAAGTTATACATGTTTAAGGGTTCCGGTTCCACTAGGTACAATTCGATATCAAGCT
TATCGATAATCAACCTCTGGATTACAAAATTTGTGAAAGATTGACTGGTATTCTTAACTATGTTGCTCCT
TTTACGCTATGTGGATACGCTGCTTTAATGCCTTTGTATCATGCTATTGCTTCCCGTATGGCTTTCATTT
TCTCCTCCTTGTATAAATCCTGGTTGCTGTCTCTTTATGAGGAGTTGTGGCCCGTTGTCAGGCAACGTGG
CGTGGTGTGCACTGTGTTTGCTGACGCAACCCCCACTGGTTGGGGCATTGCCACCACCTGTCAGCTCCTT
TCCGGGACTTTCGCTTTCCCCCTCCCTATTGCCACGGCGGAACTCATCGCCGCCTGCCTTGCCCGCTGCT
GGACAGGGGCTCGGCTGTTGGGCACTGACAATTCCGTGGTGTTGTCGGGGAAATCATCGTCCTTTCCTTG
GCTGCTCGCCTGTGTTGCCACCTGGATTCTGCGCGGGACGTCCTTCTGCTACGTCCCTTCGGCCCTCAAT
CCAGCGGACCTTCCTTCCCGCGGCCTGCTGCCGGCTCTGCGGCCTCTTCCGCGTCTTCGCCTTCGCCCTC
AGACGAGTCGGATCTCCCTTTGGGCCGCCTCCCCGCATCGATACCGTCGACCTCGATCGAGACCTAGAAA
AACATGGAGCAATCACAAGTAGCAATACAGCAGCTACCAATGCTGATTGTGCCTGGCTAGAAGCACAAGA
GGAGGAGGAGGTGGGTTTTCCAGTCACACCTCAGGTACCTTTAAGACCAATGACTTACAAGGCAGCTGTA
GATCTTAGCCACTTTTTAAAAGAAAAGGGGGGACTGGAAGGGCTAATTCACTCCCAACGAAGACAAGATA
TCCTTGATCTGTGGATCTACCACACACAAGGCTACTTCCCTGATTGGCAGAACTACACACCAGGGCCAGG
GATCAGATATCCACTGACCTTTGGATGGTGCTACAAGCTAGTACCAGTTGAGCAAGAGAAGGTAGAAGAA
GCCAATGAAGGAGAGAACACCCGCTTGTTACACCCTGTGAGCCTGCATGGGATGGATGACCCGGAGAGAG
AAGTATTAGAGTGGAGGTTTGACAGCCGCCTAGCATTTCATCACATGGCCCGAGAGCTGCATCCGGACTG
TACTGGGTCTCTCTGGTTAGACCAGATCTGAGCCTGGGAGCTCTCTGGCTAACTAGGGAACCCACTGCTT
AAGCCTCAATAAAGCTTGCCTTGAGTGCTTCAAGTAGTGTGTGCCCGTCTGTTGTGTGACTCTGGTAACT
AGAGATCCCTCAGACCCTTTTAGTCAGTGTGGAAAATCTCTAGCAGCATGTGAGCAAAAGGCCAGCAAAA
GGCCAGGAACCGTAAAAAGGCCGCGTTGCTGGCGTTTTTCCATAGGCTCCGCCCCCCTGACGAGCATCAC
AAAAATCGACGCTCAAGTCAGAGGTGGCGAAACCCGACAGGACTATAAAGATACCAGGCGTTTCCCCCTG
GAAGCTCCCTCGTGCGCTCTCCTGTTCCGACCCTGCCGCTTACCGGATACCTGTCCGCCTTTCTCCCTTC
GGGAAGCGTGGCGCTTTCTCATAGCTCACGCTGTAGGTATCTCAGTTCGGTGTAGGTCGTTCGCTCCAAG
CTGGGCTGTGTGCACGAACCCCCCGTTCAGCCCGACCGCTGCGCCTTATCCGGTAACTATCGTCTTGAGT
CCAACCCGGTAAGACACGACTTATCGCCACTGGCAGCAGCCACTGGTAACAGGATTAGCAGAGCGAGGTA
TGTAGGCGGTGCTACAGAGTTCTTGAAGTGGTGGCCTAACTACGGCTACACTAGAAGAACAGTATTTGGT
ATCTGCGCTCTGCTGAAGCCAGTTACCTTCGGAAAAAGAGTTGGTAGCTCTTGATCCGGCAAACAAACCA
CCGCTGGTAGCGGTGGTTTTTTTGTTTGCAAGCAGCAGATTACGCGCAGAAAAAAAGGATCTCAAGAAGA
TCCTTTGATCTTTTCTACGGGGTCTGACGCTCAGTGGAACGAAAACTCACGTTAAGGGATTTTGGTCATG
AGATTATCAAAAAGGATCTTCACCTAGATCCTTTTAAATTAAAAATGAAGTTTTAAATCAATCTAAAGTA
TATATGAGTAAACTTGGTCTGACAGTTACCAATGCTTAATCAGTGAGGCACCTATCTCAGCGATCTGTCT
ATTTCGTTCATCCATAGTTGCCTGACTCCCCGTCGTGTAGATAACTACGATACGGGAGGGCTTACCATCT
GGCCCCAGTGCTGCAATGATACCGCGAGACCCACGCTCACCGGCTCCAGATTTATCAGCAATAAACCAGC
CAGCCGGAAGGGCCGAGCGCAGAAGTGGTCCTGCAACTTTATCCGCCTCCATCCAGTCTATTAATTGTTG
CCGGGAAGCTAGAGTAAGTAGTTCGCCAGTTAATAGTTTGCGCAACGTTGTTGCCATTGCTACAGGCATC
GTGGTGTCACGCTCGTCGTTTGGTATGGCTTCATTCAGCTCCGGTTCCCAACGATCAAGGCGAGTTACAT
GATCCCCCATGTTGTGCAAAAAAGCGGTTAGCTCCTTCGGTCCTCCGATCGTTGTCAGAAGTAAGTTGGC
CGCAGTGTTATCACTCATGGTTATGGCAGCACTGCATAATTCTCTTACTGTCATGCCATCCGTAAGATGC
TTTTCTGTGACTGGTGAGTACTCAACCAAGTCATTCTGAGAATAGTGTATGCGGCGACCGAGTTGCTCTT
GCCCGGCGTCAATACGGGATAATACCGCGCCACATAGCAGAACTTTAAAAGTGCTCATCATTGGAAAACG
TTCTTCGGGGCGAAAACTCTCAAGGATCTTACCGCTGTTGAGATCCAGTTCGATGTAACCCACTCGTGCA
CCCAACTGATCTTCAGCATCTTTTACTTTCACCAGCGTTTCTGGGTGAGCAAAAACAGGAAGGCAAAATG
CCGCAAAAAAGGGAATAAGGGCGACACGGAAATGTTGAATACTCATACTCTTCCTTTTTCAATATTATTG
AAGCATTTATCAGGGTTATTGTCTCATGAGCGGATACATATTTGAATGTATTTAGAAAAATAAACAAATA
GGGGTTCCGCGCACATTTCCCCGAAAAGTGCCACCTGACGTCGACGGATCGGGAGATCTCCCGATCCCCT
ATGGTGCACTCTCAGTACAATCTGCTCTGATGCCGCATAGTTAAGCCAGTATCTGCTCCCTGCTTGTGTG
TTGGAGGTCGCTGAGTAGTGCGCGAGCAAAATTTAAGCTACAACAAGGCAAGGCTTGACCGACAATTGCA
TGAAGAATCTGCTTAGGGTTAGGCGTTTTGCGCTGCTTCGCGATGTACGGGCCAGATATACGCGTT
Features (pLannotate 1.2.2; 28 found; start..end, strand, type, name):
      1..380     +  enhancer       CMV enhancer: human cytomegalovirus immediate early enhancer
    381..580     +  promoter       CMV promoter: human cytomegalovirus (CMV) immediate early promoter
    598..778     +  LTR            5' LTR (truncated): truncated 5' long terminal repeat (LTR) from HIV-1
    825..950     +  misc_feature   HIV-1 Ψ: packaging signal of human immunodeficiency virus type 1
    934..1272    +  CDS            HIV-1 gag (fragment): gag protein from human immunodeficiency virus 1; gag
   1447..1680    +  misc_feature   RRE: The Rev response element (RRE) of HIV-1 allows for Rev-dependent mRNA export from the nucleus to the cytoplasm.
   2057..2157    +  CDS            Rev (fragment): human immunodeficiency virus 1 (HIV-1) Rev protein; rev; enhances nuclear export of unspliced and incompletely spliced viral mRNAs
   2207..2324    +  misc_feature   cPPT/CTS: central polypurine tract and central termination sequence of HIV-1
   2394..2421    -  misc_feature   MCS (fragment): pBluescript multiple cloning site
   2456..2489    +  protein_bind   loxP: Cre-mediated recombination occurs in the 8-bp core sequence (GCATACAT). Cre recombinase
   2553..3731    +  promoter       EF-1α promoter: strong constitutive promoter for human elongation factor EF-1α
   3817..4533    +  CDS            EYFP: EYFP is a basic (constitutively fluorescent) green/yellow fluorescent protein published in 1996, derived from Aequorea victoria. It is reported to be a very rapidly-maturing weak dimer with high acid sensitivity.
   4543..4567    +  protein_bind   attB1: mutant version of attB; recombination site for the Gateway® BP reaction BP Clonase™
   4567..6078    +  CDS            YAP1: YAP1_HUMAN - Also known as YAP65. Experimental evidence at protein level: Swiss-Prot protein existence level 1. [Isoform 3]: Activates the C-terminal fragment (CTF) of ERBB4 (isoform 3). From Homo sapiens (Human).
   6083..6107    -  protein_bind   attB2: mutant version of attB; recombination site for the Gateway® BP reaction BP Clonase™
   6262..6346    +  CDS            large T antigen (fragment): large T antigen from SV40 (simian virus 40)
   6395..6477    +  CDS            large T antigen (fragment): large T antigen from SV40 (simian virus 40)
   6500..6581    +  polyA_signal   SV40 poly(A) signal: SV40 polyadenylation signal
   6639..6672    +  protein_bind   loxP: Cre-mediated recombination occurs in the 8-bp core sequence (GCATACAT). Cre recombinase
   6705..6728    +  misc_feature   MCS (fragment): pBluescript multiple cloning site
   6728..7316    +  misc_feature   WPRE: woodchuck hepatitis virus posttranscriptional regulatory element
   7317..7336    +  misc_feature   MCS (fragment): pBluescript multiple cloning site
   7338..7838    +  CDS            nef (fragment): NEF_HV1LA - Experimental evidence at protein level: Swiss-Prot protein existence level 1. Extracellular Nef protein targets CD4(+) T-lymphocytes for apoptosis by interacting with CXCR4 surface receptors. From Human immunodeficiency virus type 1 group M subtype B (isolate Lai) (HIV-1).
   7845..8025    +  LTR            5' LTR (truncated): truncated 5' long terminal repeat (LTR) from HIV-1
   8087..8675    -  rep_origin     ori: high-copy-number ColE1/pMB1/pBR322/pUC origin of replication
   8846..9706    -  CDS            AmpR: β-lactamase; bla; confers resistance to ampicillin, carbenicillin, and related antibiotics
   9707..9811    -  promoter       AmpR promoter: bla
   9870..9922    -  misc_feature   bom (fragment): basis of mobility region from pBR322
