[The description below was written by a language model from this plasmid's Addgene catalogue record and pLannotate feature annotations shown in this document.]
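Description:
pLL3.7-EF-EYFP-YAP1_WW-PolyA is a lentiviral transfer plasmid built on the pLentilox3.7 backbone for expressing a fluorescently tagged, WW-domain-mutant form of human YAP1 in mammalian cells. It is propagated in E. coli through a high-copy ColE1/pUC-type origin and selected with ampicillin via the β-lactamase gene. The viral portion follows the usual HIV-1-derived layout. A CMV enhancer/promoter sits upstream of a truncated 5' LTR to drive genomic RNA production in packaging cells. It is followed by the Ψ packaging signal with a gag fragment, the Rev response element for Rev-dependent nuclear export, and the cPPT/CTS element. A WPRE, a nef fragment and a second truncated LTR close the provirus at the 3' end.

The payload is an EF-1α promoter driving EYFP fused at the N-terminus of YAP1, with attB1 and attB2 Gateway recombination scars flanking the YAP1 coding sequence. The YAP1 is the 504-amino-acid YAP1-2gamma isoform. Its first WW domain motif WQDP (residues 199–202) is changed to AQDA, and the second, WLDP (258–261), to ALDA. WW domains are protein-interaction modules, so substituting their conserved tryptophan and proline residues is generally expected to impair binding to their partners. The cassette ends in an SV40 polyadenylation signal placed inside the viral genome, as the "PolyA" in the name indicates. The whole expression unit lies between two same-orientation loxP sites inherited from the backbone, so Cre should in principle be able to excise it. The associated study concerns the regulation of nuclear YAP1 and its export, which fits use of the construct for imaging the localisation and dynamics of the mutant protein.
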