Addgene plasmid #112290: pLL3.7-EF-EYFP-YAP1_WW-PolyA
Purpose: Fluorescently labels human YAP1-2gamma isoform (504 aa) WW mutant. WQDP (199-202) in the first WW domain was changed to AQDA, and the WLDP (258-261) of the second WW domain was changed to ALDA
Depositing lab: Erik Sahai. Depositing organization: Francis Crick Institute. Publication: Quantitative Analysis Reveals that Actin and Src-Family Kinases Regulate Nuclear YAP1 and Its Export. Ege N, Dowbaj AM, Jiang M, Howell M, Hooper S, Foster C, Jenkins RP, Sahai E. Cell Syst. 2018 Jun 27;6(6):692-708.e13. doi: 10.1016/j.cels.2018.05.006. Epub 2018 Jun 18. PubMed 29909276.
Backbone
  Vector backbone: pLentilox3.7
  Backbone size w/o insert (bp): 7484
  Vector type: Lentiviral
Growth in bacteria
  Bacterial resistance: Ampicillin, 100 μg/mL
  Growth temperature: 37°C
  Growth strain: NEB Stable
  Copy number: High Copy
Gene/Insert
  Gene/Insert name: EYFP-YAP1
  Species: H. sapiens (human)
  Insert size (bp): 2462
  Mutation: Human YAP1-2gamma with mutations in the WW domains: WQDP (199-202) in the first WW domain was changed to AQDA, and the WLDP (258-261) of the second WW domain was changed to ALDA
  Entrez Gene: YAP1 (a.k.a. COB1, YAP, YAP-1, YAP2, YAP65, YKI)
  Promoter: EF-1 alpha
  Cloning method: Gibson Cloning
Terms and licenses: Academic/Nonprofit Terms; Industry Terms: Not Available to Industry
Depositor comments: The human YAP1-2gamma isoform, which is 504 amino acids long is described in (Gaffney et al., 2012)
How to cite: pLL3.7-EF-EYFP-YAP1_WW-PolyA was a gift from Erik Sahai (Addgene plasmid # 112290 ; http://n2t.net/addgene:112290 ; RRID:Addgene_112290)
